>Addgene plasmid #22577 | Flag-HA-USP2 | addgene full sequence | sequence record 160090 | Addgene NGS Result
ATGGACTACAAGGATGACGATGACAAGCTCGATGGAGGATACCCATACGATGTTCCAGATTACGCTGCTC
GAGGTTATCAAACAAGTTTGTACAAAAAAGTTGGCATGTCCCAGCTCTCCTCCACCCTGAAGCGCTACAC
AGAATCGGCCCGCTACACAGATGCCCACTATGCCAAGTCGGGCTATGGTGCCTACACCCCATCCTCCTAT
GGGGCCAATCTGGCTGCCTCCTTACTGGAGAAGGAGAAACTTGGTTTCAAGCCGGTCCCCACCAGCAGCT
TCCTCACCCGTCCCCGTACCTATGGCCCCTCCTCCCTCCTGGACTATGACCGGGGCCGCCCCCTGCTGAG
ACCCGACATCACTGGGGGTGGTAAGCGGGCAGAGAGCCAGACCCGGGGTACTGAGCGGCCTTTAGGCAGT
GGCCTCAGCGGGGGCAGCGGATTCCCTTATGGAGTGACCAACAACTGCCTCAGCTACCTGCCCATCAATG
CCTATGACCAGGGGGTGACCCTAACCCAGAAGCTGGACAGCCAATCAGACCTGGCCCGGGATTTCTCCAG
CCTCCGGACCTCAGATAGCTACCGGATAGACCCCAGGAACCTGGGCCGCAGCCCCATGCTGGCCCGGACG
CGCAAGGAGCTCTGCACCCTGCAGGGGCTCTACCAGACAGCCAGCTGCCCTGAATACCTGGTCGACTACC
TGGAGAACTATGGTCGCAAGGGCAGTGCATCTCAGGTGCCCTCCCAGGCCCCTCCCTCACGAGTCCCTGA
AATCATCAGCCCAACCTACCGACCCATTGGCCGCTACACGCTGTGGGAGACGGGAAAGGGTCAGGCCCCT
GGGCCCAGCCGCTCCAGCTCCCCGGGAAGAGACGGCATGAATTCTAAGAGTGCCCAGGGTCTGGCTGGTC
TTCGAAACCTTGGGAACACGTGCTTCATGAACTCAATTCTGCAGTGCCTGAGCAACACTCGGGAGTTGAG
AGATTACTGCCTCCAGAGGCTCTACATGCGGGACCTGCACCACGGCAGCAATGCACACACAGCCCTCGTG
GAAGAGTTTGCAAAACTAATTCAGACCATATGGACTTCATCCCCCAATGATGTGGTGAGCCCATCTGAGT
TCAAGACCCAGATCCAGAGATATGCACCGCGCTTTGTTGGCTATAATCAGCAGGATGCTCAGGAGTTCCT
TCGCTTTCTTCTGGATGGGCTCCATAACGAGGTGAACCGAGTGACACTGAGACCTAAGTCCAACCCTGAG
AACCTCGATCATCTTCCTGATGACGAGAAAGGCCGACAGATGTGGAGAAAATATCTAGAACGGGAAGACA
GTAGGATCGGGGATCTCTTTGTTGGGCAGCTAAAGAGCTCGCTGACGTGTACAGATTGTGGTTACTGTTC
TACGGTCTTCGACCCCTTCTGGGACCTCTCACTGCCCATTGCTAAGCGAGGTTATCCTGAGGTGACATTA
ATGGACTGCATGAGGCTCTTCACCAAAGAGGATGTGCTTGATGGAGATGAAAAGCCAACATGCTGTCGCT
GCCGAGGCAGAAAACGGTGTATAAAGAAGTTCTCCATCCAGAGGTTCCCAAAGATCTTGGTGCTCCATCT
GAAGCGGTTCTCAGAATCCAGGATCCGAACCAGCAAGCTCACAACATTTGTGAACTTCCCCCTAAGAGAC
CTGGACTTAAGAGAATTTGCCTCAGAAAACACCAACCATGCTGTTTACAACCTGTACGCTGTGTCCAATC
ACTCCGGAACCACCATGGGTGGCCACTATACAGCCTACTGTCGCAGTCCAGGGACAGGAGAATGGCACAC
TTTCAACGACTCCAGCGTCACTCCCATGTCCTCCAGCCAAGTGCGCACCAGCGACGCCTACCTGCTCTTC
TACGAACTGGCCAGCCCGCCCTCCCGAATGTACCCAACTTTCTTGTACAAAGTGGTTCGATAACGAATTC
CGCCCCCCCCCCCTAACGTTACTGGCCGAAGCCGCTTGGAATAAGGCCGGTGTGCGTTTGTCTATATGTT
ATTTTCCACCATATTGCCGTCTTTTGGCAATGTGAGGGCCCGGAAACCTGGCCCTGTCTTCTTGACGAGC
ATTCCTAGGGGTCTTTCCCCTCTCGCCAAAGGAATGCAAGGTCTGTTGAATGTCGTGAAGGAAGCAGTTC
CTCTGGAAGCTTCTTGAAGACAAACAACGTCTGTAGCGACCCTTTGCAGGCAGCGGAACCCCCCACCTGG
CGACAGGTGCCTCTGCGGCCAAAAGCCACGTGTATAAGATACACCTGCAAAGGCGGCACAACCCCAGTGC
CACGTTGTGAGTTGGATAGTTGTGGAAAGAGTCAAATGGCTCTCCTCAAGCGTATTCAACAAGGGGCTGA
AGGATGCCCAGAAGGTACCCCATTGTATGGGATCTGATCTGGGGCCTCGGTGCACATGCTTTACATGTGT
TTAGTCGAGGTTAAAAAAACGTCTAGGCCCCCCGAACCACGGGGACGTGGTTTTCCTTTGAAAAACACGA
TGATAATATGGCCACAACCATGACCGAGTACAAGCCCACGGTGCGCCTCGCCACCCGCGACGACGTCCCC
AGGGCCGTACGCACCCTCGCCGCCGCGTTCGCCGACTACCCCGCCACGCGCCACACCGTCGATCCGGACC
GCCACATCGAGCGGGTCACCGAGCTGCAAGAACTCTTCCTCACGCGCGTCGGGCTCGACATCGGCAAGGT
GTGGGTCGCGGACGACGGCGCCGCGGTGGCGGTCTGGACCACGCCGGAGAGCGTCGAAGCGGGGGCGGTG
TTCGCCGAGATCGGCCCGCGCATGGCCGAGTTGAGCGGTTCCCGGCTGGCCGCGCAGCAACAGATGGAAG
GCCTCCTGGCGCCGCACCGGCCCAAGGAGCCCGCGTGGTTCCTGGCCACCGTCGGCGTCTCGCCCGACCA
CCAGGGCAAGGGTCTGGGCAGCGCCGTCGTGCTCCCCGGAGTGGAGGCGGCCGAGCGCGCCGGGGTGCCC
GCCTTCCTGGAGACCTCCGCGCCCCGCAACCTCCCCTTCTACGAGCGGCTCGGCTTCACCGTCACCGCCG
ACGTCGAGGTGCCCGAAGGACCGCGCACCTGGTGCATGACCCGCAAGCCCGGTGCCTGATGCATCGATGT
CGACCTGCAGCCAAGCTTATCGATAAAATAAAAGATTTTATTTAGTCTCCAGAAAAAGGGGGGAATGAAA
GACCCCACCTGTAGGTTTGGCAAGCTAGCTTAAGTAACGCCATTTTGCAAGGCATGGAAAATACATAACT
GAGAATAGAGAAGTTCAGATCAAGGTTAGGAACAGAGAGACAGCAGAATATGGGCCAAACAGGATATCTG
TGGTAAGCAGTTCCTGCCCCGGCTCAGGGCCAAGAACAGATGGTCCCCAGATGCGGTCCCGCCCTCAGCA
GTTTCTAGAGAACCATCAGATGTTTCCAGGGTGCCCCAAGGACCTGAAATGACCCTGTGCCTTATTTGAA
CTAACCAATCAGTTCGCTTCTCGCTTCTGTTCGCGCGCTTCTGCTCCCCGAGCTCAATAAAAGAGCCCAC
AACCCCTCACTCGGCGCGCCAGTCCTCCGATAGACTGCGTCGCCCGGGTACCCGTGTATCCAATAAACCC
TCTTGCAGTTGCATCCGACTTGTGGTCTCGCTGTTCCTTGGGAGGGTCTCCTCTGAGTGATTGACTACCC
GTCAGCGGGGGTCTTTCATGGGTAACAGTTTCTTGAAGTTGGAGAACAACATTCTGAGGGTAGGAGTCGA
ATATTAAGTAATCCTGACTCAATTAGCCACTGTTTTGAATCCACATACTCCAATACTCCTGAAATAGTTC
ATTATGGACAGCGCAGAAAGAGCTGGGGAGAATTGTGAAATTGTTATCCGCTCACAATTCCACACAACAT
ACGAGCCGGAAGCATAAAGTGTAAAGCCTGGGGTGCCTAATGAGTGAGCTAACTCACATTAATTGCGTTG
CGCTCACTGCCCGCTTTCCAGTCGGGAAACCTGTCGTGCCAGCTGCATTAATGAATCGGCCAACGCGCGG
GGAGAGGCGGTTTGCGTATTGGGCGCTCTTCCGCTTCCTCGCTCACTGACTCGCTGCGCTCGGTCGTTCG
GCTGCGGCGAGCGGTATCAGCTCACTCAAAGGCGGTAATACGGTTATCCACAGAATCAGGGGATAACGCA
GGAAAGAACATGTGAGCAAAAGGCCAGCAAAAGGCCAGGAACCGTAAAAAGGCCGCGTTGCTGGCGTTTT
TCCATAGGCTCCGCCCCCCTGACGAGCATCACAAAAATCGACGCTCAAGTCAGAGGTGGCGAAACCCGAC
AGGACTATAAAGATACCAGGCGTTTCCCCCTGGAAGCTCCCTCGTGCGCTCTCCTGTTCCGACCCTGCCG
CTTACCGGATACCTGTCCGCCTTTCTCCCTTCGGGAAGCGTGGCGCTTTCTCATAGCTCACGCTGTAGGT
ATCTCAGTTCGGTGTAGGTCGTTCGCTCCAAGCTGGGCTGTGTGCACGAACCCCCCGTTCAGCCCGACCG
CTGCGCCTTATCCGGTAACTATCGTCTTGAGTCCAACCCGGTAAGACACGACTTATCGCCACTGGCAGCA
GCCACTGGTAACAGGATTAGCAGAGCGAGGTATGTAGGCGGTGCTACAGAGTTCTTGAAGTGGTGGCCTA
ACTACGGCTACACTAGAAGAACAGTATTTGGTATCTGCGCTCTGCTGAAGCCAGTTACCTTCGGAAAAAG
AGTTGGTAGCTCTTGATCCGGCAAACAAACCACCGCTGGTAGCGGTGGTTTTTTTGTTTGCAAGCAGCAG
ATTACGCGCAGAAAAAAAGGATCTCAAGAAGATCCTTTGATCTTTTCTACGGGGTCTGACGCTCAGTGGA
ACGAAAACTCACGTTAAGGGATTTTGGTCATGAGATTATCAAAAAGGATCTTCACCTAGATCCTTTTAAA
TTAAAAATGAAGTTTTAAATCAATCTAAAGTATATATGAGTAAACTTGGTCTGACAGTTACCAATGCTTA
ATCAGTGAGGCACCTATCTCAGCGATCTGTCTATTTCGTTCATCCATAGTTGCCTGACTCCCCGTCGTGT
AGATAACTACGATACGGGAGGGCTTACCATCTGGCCCCAGTGCTGCAATGATACCGCGAGACCCACGCTC
ACCGGCTCCAGATTTATCAGCAATAAACCAGCCAGCCGGAAGGGCCGAGCGCAGAAGTGGTCCTGCAACT
TTATCCGCCTCCATCCAGTCTATTAATTGTTGCCGGGAAGCTAGAGTAAGTAGTTCGCCAGTTAATAGTT
TGCGCAACGTTGTTGCCATTGCTACAGGCATCGTGGTGTCACGCTCGTCGTTTGGTATGGCTTCATTCAG
CTCCGGTTCCCAACGATCAAGGCGAGTTACATGATCCCCCATGTTGTGCAAAAAAGCGGTTAGCTCCTTC
GGTCCTCCGATCGTTGTCAGAAGTAAGTTGGCCGCAGTGTTATCACTCATGGTTATGGCAGCACTGCATA
ATTCTCTTACTGTCATGCCATCCGTAAGATGCTTTTCTGTGACTGGTGAGTACTCAACCAAGTCATTCTG
AGAATAGTGTATGCGGCGACCGAGTTGCTCTTGCCCGGCGTCAATACGGGATAATACCGCGCCACATAGC
AGAACTTTAAAAGTGCTCATCATTGGAAAACGTTCTTCGGGGCGAAAACTCTCAAGGATCTTACCGCTGT
TGAGATCCAGTTCGATGTAACCCACTCGTGCACCCAACTGATCTTCAGCATCTTTTACTTTCACCAGCGT
TTCTGGGTGAGCAAAAACAGGAAGGCAAAATGCCGCAAAAAAGGGAATAAGGGCGACACGGAAATGTTGA
ATACTCATACTCTTCCTTTTTCAATATTATTGAAGCATTTATCAGGGTTATTGTCTCATGAGCGGATACA
TATTTGAATGTATTTAGAAAAATAAACAAATAGGGGTTCCGCGCACATTTCCCCGAAAAGTGCCACCTGA
CGTCTAAGAAACCATTATTATCATGACATTAACCTATAAAAATAGGCGTATCACGAGGCCCTTTCGTCTC
GCGCGTTTCGGTGATGACGGTGAAAACCTCTGACACATGCAGCTCCCGGAGACGGTCACAGCTTGTCTGT
AAGCGGATGCCGGGAGCAGACAAGCCCGTCAGGGCGCGTCAGCGGGTGTTGGCGGGTGTCGGGGCTGGCT
TAACTATGCGGCATCAGAGCAGATTGTACTGAGAGTGCACCATATGCGGTGTGAAATACCGCACAGATGC
GTAAGGAGAAAATACCGCATCAGGCGCCATTCGCCATTCAGGCTGCGCAACTGTTGGGAAGGGCGATCGG
TGCGGGCCTCTTCGCTATTACGCCAGCTGGCGAAAGGGGGATGTGCTGCAAGGCGATTAAGTTGGGTAAC
GCCAGGGTTTTCCCAGTCACGACGTTGTAAAACGACGGCGCAAGGAATGGTGCATGCAAGGAGATGGCGC
CCAACAGTCCCCCGGCCACGGGGCCTGCCACCATACCCACGCCGAAACAAGCGCTCATGAGCCCGAAGTG
GCGAGCCCGATCTTCCCCATCGGTGATGTCGGCGATATAGGCGCCAGCAACCGCACCTGTGGCGCCGGTG
ATGCCGGCCACGATGCGTCCGGCGTAGAGGCGATTAGTCCAATTTGTTAAAGACAGGATATCAGTGGTCC
AGGCTCTAGTTTTGACTCAACAATATCACCAGCTGAAGCCTATAGAGTACGAGCCATAGATAAAATAAAA
GATTTTATTTAGTCTCCAGAAAAAGGGGGGAATGAAAGACCCCACCTGTAGGTTTGGCAAGCTAGCTTAA
GTAACGCCATTTTGCAAGGCATGGAAAATACATAACTGAGAATAGAGAAGTTCAGATCAAGGTTAGGAAC
AGAGAGACAGCAGAATATGGGCCAAACAGGATATCTGTGGTAAGCAGTTCCTGCCCCGGCTCAGGGCCAA
GAACAGATGGTCCCCAGATGCGGTCCCGCCCTCAGCAGTTTCTAGAGAACCATCAGATGTTTCCAGGGTG
CCCCAAGGACCTGAAATGACCCTGTGCCTTATTTGAACTAACCAATCAGTTCGCTTCTCGCTTCTGTTCG
CGCGCTTCTGCTCCCCGAGCTCAATAAAAGAGCCCACAACCCCTCACTCGGCGCGCCAGTCCTCCGATAG
ACTGCGTCGCCCGGGTACCCGTATTCCCAATAAAGCCTCTTGCTGTTTGCATCCGAATCGTGGACTCGCT
GATCCTTGGGAGGGTCTCCTCAGATTGATTGACTGCCCACCTCGGGGGTCTTTCATTTGGAGGTTCCACC
GAGATTTGGAGACCCCTGCCCAGGGACCACCGACCCCCCCGCCGGGAGGTAAGCTGGCCAGCGGTCGTTT
CGTGTCTGTCTCTGTCTTTGTGCGTGTTTGTGCCGGCATCTAATGTTTGCGCCTGCGTCTGTACTAGTTA
GCTAACTAGCTCTGTATCTGGCGGACCCGTGGTGGAACTGACGAGTTCTGAACACCCGGCCGCAACCCTG
GGAGACGTCCCAGGGACTTTGGGGGCCGTTTTTGTGGCCCGACCTGAGGAAGGGAGTCGATGTGGAATCC
GACCCCGTCAGGATATGTGGTTCTGGTAGGAGACGAGAACCTAAAACAGTTCCCGCCTCCGTCTGAATTT
TTGCTTTCGGTTTGGAACCGAAGCCGCGCGTCTTGTCTGCTGCAGCGCTGCAGCATCGTTCTGTGTTGTC
TCTGTCTGACTGTGTTTCTGTATTTGTCTGAAAATTAGGGCCAGACTGTTACCACTCCCTTAAGTTTGAC
CTTAGGTCACTGGAAAGATGTCGAGCGGATCGCTCACAACCAGTCGGTAGATGTCAAGAAGAGACGTTGG
GTTACCTTCTGCTCTGCAGAATGGCCAACCTTTAACGTCGGATGGCCGCGAGACGGCACCTTTAACCGAG
ACCTCATCACCCAGGTTAAGATCAAGGTCTTTTCACCTGGCCCGCATGGACACCCAGACCAGGTCCCCTA
CATCGTGACCTGGGAAGCCTTGGCTTTTGACCCCCCTCCCTGGGTCAAGCCCTTTGTACACCCTAAGCCT
CCGCCTCCTCTTCCTCCATCCGCCCCGTCTCTCCCCCTTGAACCTCCTCGTTCGACCCCGCCTCGATCCT
CCCTTTATCCAGCCCTCACTCCTTCTCTAGGCGCCGGAATTAGATCTGCCACC
Features (pLannotate 1.2.2; 23 found; start..end, strand, type, name):
      7..27      +  CDS            FLAG (fragment): FLAG® epitope tag, followed by an enterokinase cleavage site
     40..66      +  CDS            3xHA (fragment): three tandem HA epitope tags
     83..100     +  protein_bind   attB1 (fragment): mutant version of attB; core recombination site for the Gateway® BP reaction BP Clonase™
    106..1920    +  CDS            USP2: UBP2_HUMAN - Also known as UBP41. Experimental evidence at protein level: Swiss-Prot protein existence level 1. [Isoform 4]: Circadian clock output effector that regulates Ca(2+) absorption in the small intestine. Probably functions by regulating protein levels of the membrane scaffold protein NHERF4 in a rhythmic manner, and is therefore likely to control Ca(2+) membrane permeability mediated by the Ca(2+) channel TRPV6 in the intestine. From Homo sapiens (Human).
   1922..1946    -  protein_bind   attB2: mutant version of attB; recombination site for the Gateway® BP reaction BP Clonase™
   2064..2526    +  misc_feature   IRES: internal ribosome entry site (IRES) of the encephalomyocarditis virus (EMCV)
   2540..3139    +  CDS            PuroR: puromycin N-acetyltransferase; pac from Streptomyces alboniger; confers resistance to puromycin
   3215..3729    +  LTR            3' LTR: 3' long terminal repeat from murine embryonic stem cell virus
   3891..3907    -  protein_bind   lac operator: The lac repressor binds to the lac operator to inhibit transcription in E. coli. This inhibition can be relieved by adding lactose or isopropyl-β-D-thiogalactopyranoside (IPTG). lac repressor encoded by lacI
   3915..3945    -  promoter       lac promoter: promoter for the E. coli lac operon
   3960..3981    -  protein_bind   CAP binding site: CAP binding activates transcription in the presence of cAMP. E. coli catabolite activator protein
   3994..4086    -  CDS            lacI (fragment): lac repressor; lacI; The lac repressor binds to the lac operator to inhibit transcription in E. coli. This inhibition can be relieved by adding lactose or isopropyl-β-D-thiogalactopyranoside (IPTG).
   4269..4857    -  rep_origin     ori: high-copy-number ColE1/pMB1/pBR322/pUC origin of replication
   5028..5888    -  CDS            AmpR: β-lactamase; bla; confers resistance to ampicillin, carbenicillin, and related antibiotics
   5889..5993    -  promoter       AmpR promoter: bla
   6088..6123    +  CDS            rop (fragment): Rop protein, which maintains plasmids at low copy number; rop
   6225..6324    +  misc_feature   bom (fragment): basis of mobility region from pBR322
   6330..6479    -  CDS            lacZα (fragment): LacZα fragment of β-galactosidase; lacZ fragment
   6479..6680    -  CDS            TcR (fragment): tetracycline efflux protein; tet; confers resistance to tetracycline
   6681..6779    +  CDS            env (fragment): murine leukemia virus gPr80 envelope polyprotein precursor; env; proteolytically cleaved into gp70SU and p15TM subunits
   6821..7337    +  LTR            5' LTR: 5' long terminal repeat from murine embryonic stem cell virus
   7401..7742    +  misc_feature   MESV Ψ: packaging signal of murine embryonic stem cell virus
   7809..8225    +  CDS            gag (truncated): truncated Moloney murine leukemia virus (MMLV) gag gene lacking the start codon
