[The description below was written by a language model from this plasmid's Addgene catalogue record and pLannotate feature annotations shown in this document.]
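Description:
Flag-HA-USP2 is a gammaretroviral mammalian expression plasmid built on the Gateway destination backbone pDEST_LTR_N_FLAG_HA_IRES_puro. It carries the human deubiquitinating enzyme USP2 (ubiquitin specific peptidase 2, also called UBP41), with no recorded mutation. The open reading frame came from an ORFeome clone collection and was transferred by a Gateway LR reaction, which left attB1 and attB2 sites on either side of it. In bacteria the plasmid replicates from a high-copy ColE1/pUC-type origin and is selected with ampicillin through the β-lactamase gene. The short lac, rop, bom, TcR and lacI fragments picked up by the annotation appear to be non-functional remnants of earlier cloning vectors.

The viral cassette is framed by 5′ and 3′ long terminal repeats of murine embryonic stem cell virus type. Downstream of the 5′ LTR lie the MESV Ψ packaging signal and a truncated MMLV gag segment lacking its start codon, which together allow the transcript to be packaged into virions when gag-pol and env are supplied in trans. No separate internal promoter is annotated, so expression presumably runs from the 5′ LTR, as the backbone name suggests. The transcript encodes USP2 with N-terminal FLAG and HA epitope tags supplied by the backbone, followed by an EMCV IRES and the puromycin N-acetyltransferase gene. Because both proteins are translated from one bicistronic message, puromycin selection enriches for cells that also express the tagged enzyme.

The tandem tags suit affinity purification and detection of USP2. This fits the associated study, which mapped the interaction landscape of human deubiquitinating enzymes, probably using stably transduced cell lines.
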