Addgene plasmid #22577: Flag-HA-USP2
Depositing lab: Wade Harper. Depositing organization: Harvard Medical School. Publication: Defining the human deubiquitinating enzyme interaction landscape. Sowa ME, Bennett EJ, Gygi SP, Harper JW. Cell. 2009 Jul 23. 138(2):389-403. 10.1016/j.cell.2009.04.042 PubMed 19615732.
Backbone
  Vector backbone: pDEST_LTR_N_FLAG_HA_IRES_puro
  Backbone manufacturer: Harper_Lab
  Backbone size w/o insert (bp): 6521
  Vector type: Mammalian Expression, Retroviral
  Selectable markers: Puromycin
Growth in bacteria
  Bacterial resistance: Ampicillin, 100 μg/mL
  Growth temperature: 37°C
  Growth strain: DH5alpha
  Copy number: High Copy
Gene/Insert
  Gene/Insert name: USP2 (alt names: ubiquitin specific peptidase 2; UBP41, USP9)
  Species: H. sapiens (human)
  Mutation: None
  GenBank ID: BC002955.1
  Entrez Gene: USP2 (a.k.a. UBP41, USP9)
  Tag / fusion protein: HA (N terminal on backbone); FLAG (N terminal on backbone)
  Cloning method: Gateway Cloning; 5′ cloning site GATEWAY_LR (unknown if destroyed); 3′ cloning site GATEWAY_LR (unknown if destroyed)
  Sequencing primers: 5′ CAGCCCTCACTCCTTCTCTAGG; 3′ CAAGCGGCTTCGGCCAGTAAC
Resource information
  A portion of this plasmid was derived from a plasmid made by: Marc_Vidal_Orfeome_collection
Terms and licenses: Academic/Nonprofit Terms; Industry Terms: Not Available to Industry
How to cite: Flag-HA-USP2 was a gift from Wade Harper (Addgene plasmid # 22577 ; http://n2t.net/addgene:22577 ; RRID:Addgene_22577)
