>Addgene plasmid #22577 | Flag-HA-USP2 | addgene partial sequence | sequence record 153347 | pLXSN5 5'-CCCTTGAACCTCCTCGTTCGACC-3'
CAGCCCTCACTCCTTCTCTAGGCGCCGGAATTAGATCTGCCACCATGGACTACAAGGATGACGATGACAA
GCTCGATGGAGGATACCCATACGATGTTCCAGATTACGCTGCTCGAGGTTATCAAACAAGTTTGTACAAA
AAAGTTGGCATGTCCCAGCTCTCCTCCACCCTGAAGCGCTACACAGAATCGGCCCGCTACACAGATGCCC
ACTATGCCAAGTCGGGCTATGGTGCCTACACCCCATCCTCCTATGGGGCCAATCTGGCTGCCTCCTTACT
GGAGAAGGAGAAACTTGGTTTCAAGCCGGTCCCCACCAGCAGCTTCCTCACCCGTCCCCGTACCTATGGC
CCCTCCTCCCTCCTGGACTATGACCGGGGCCGCCCCCTGCTGAGACCCGACATCACTGGGGGTGGTAAGC
GGGCAGAGAGCCAGACCCGGGGTACTGAGCGGCCTTTAGGCAGTGGCCTCAGCGGGGGCAGCGGATTCCC
TTATGGAGTGACCAACAACTGCCTCAGCTACCTGCCCATCAATGCCTATGACCAGGGGGTGACCCTAACC
CAGAAGCTGGACAGCCAATCAGACCTGGCCCGGGATTTCTCCAGCCTCCGGACCTCAGATAGCTACCGGA
TAGACCCCAGGAACCTGGGCCGCAGCCCCATGCTGGCCCGGACGCGCAAGGAGCTCTGCACCCTGCAGGG
GCTCTACCAGACAGCCAGCTGCCCTGAATACCTGGTCGACTACCTGGAGAACTATGGTCGCAAGGGCAGT
GCATCTCAGGTGCCCTCCCAGGCCCCTCCCTCACGAGTCCCTGAAATCATCAGCCCAACCTACCGACCCA
TTGGCCGCTACACGCTGTGGGAGACGGG
